>Addgene plasmid #16883 | ZP59 23f17 | depositor full sequence | sequence record 8529 | Author sequence
TTATGCTTCCGGCTCGTATGTTGTGTGGAATTGTGAGCGGATAACAATTTCACACAGGAAACAGCTATGA
CCATGATTACGCCAAGCTCTAATACGACTCACTATAGGGAAAGCTGGTACGCCTGCAGGTACCGGTCCGG
AATTCCCGGGTCGACGCCTAACCAGATCAGCCCATAACATGGGGTCTGCCCCATGTTATGTATATTTCAA
AGTCAGGAATGCATCTTTTTCATCTTGGATTTATCTTTGATAATTTGATGTTTTGTATTGATCATTTATG
AATTGACTGATTGAATTGGCATAATACATTTACCTGACTAATAAATTGTAATGTTTGACCATATTTTGCT
CACTCTGTAATTATTAATTCAAGTAGATTACGCTGTATCCTTGTTTCCGCACGTCTTGCGTCAGGTCAGT
AGACGGACTAAAATCCAATTGAGATGGAGCATTGGCACACTAATTGTGTTTTAGCGATCCGGCTGACTCT
TGATATTGATTCATGTGTACTTAGGTGGAAAGGGCGATAACTTCCGTCTAGGTCAACAAGGTGTTGCACG
ACTAACCTAGATTGGGTACCCGACCTTTGTTTGAAGGTAATATTATTCTAAATTAAGTTCATATGGGAAA
CCATGGGCTTGGTGAAAACCAAAGTTACTATAGAGTCCAGTAGTCGGGTACATTTATATTAATGCCCTAA
CCTCTAATTAGAAATGATGATTGTCTTAACTCAAAGGTGTACATCTAAGCGGGACTAACTAAAGTATTTT
AGAACGAGCGCGCTGGTAGCGGCCATCTAAAGTATTAGTCAATTTACCTCTGTTTAATATTCAAGACTGA
CCGGAGTGTGACCGTGAGGGACGCCTTCGGCCGAGGCGATTTCTCTGAGCGACATGAGCACCCGAATGAA
CGGATGTAATAGTTACTAGTGAAGACAAAAGGTTCAAACATTTATCTAAATTACATATTGATATAATCTT
CTTAATGTTTTATAATTGGAGTCAGATAAAACGAGGATAAATATATTAATATTCTAACCATTCTCATATT
AAAATTGGAGTCAGATATGAGTTAAGTTTAATATAAATCAACATTGTGCACTGGAAAGACCGAACATGCA
GTGAACCTTCATCCACCATTGGATACCGTCATTGGACCAACTGGGTGGACCTTACAAAATGGTGACCCAT
CTCCGTGATCTCCCAACTCAGGCGAGTTACGTCTTTCCAGCACAAAATGGATTTATATCAACCAAGAGGT
TTGGATCTTCTATTCTATCTTCAGCTGCTGTGGTAAGTCAATTCTTCTTTGCCTATTAGAAATGTTGAGG
GAAAGCTGGACGCACCCTNTATAAACACATTGATAGAATGAGTCGGAAATGCTCAAAAATGTTAGACCGG
AATGCGTTATCCGGTGGGGTTGAGAATTAGACAAAACCACTTTGATTATCAGGGACATGATAGCAGCAGT
ATAGANAAANGCCATCCCTTGCTCTGAAATATCTCTTTGTCTGCTAGGCAGCAAGAGTTGAAGCTTAAAA
TTGGAATAACATCATCCAAATTATATTCTGGNACTCAGTGGAGAGTCACAAATTAGATCCTAAAAGTTTG
AATCAAAAATATCCATTGTTTTTAAATCTACTGTTTTATAAAAAAGAGAAAAATGGAAAAAAGGAAAACA
GGAAAAAATGGTTTAAGATTTAAAAACAATTGTAAACTTTTAAATTGGATTAATAACAACAGTCTGTTTA
AAGGCATTTGCATGTGAAAAATAAAGGTGAGCAGAACAGAATGATTTGATTGCAAAAAAGACAAATAAGC
TCTAATGAAAACTCTGCTTTTTACAAATCAGAAATTTGCCATTTAAATTTAATGGGGATAAATTCAAATA
TGATGCTGATAAATTAAAATATCCACAATACTTTAATTTAATCTCGAAACAGACTAAATATAAAAGATTT
TAGCTTTAAATAAGCCCTTAGACCTCCTGATGGCTCAAACCTTTTCATATTCAAATGGCCTGACAGAGAG
CAAAGAAGTCTCACCTCAGTGATAATAAGATGCTCAGAATGTGTTTGCTGTAATTGCATAAAACAATGCA
CTGTGTTCTAAAACACTCTCCAGAGACCAGATATAATTATATTTAATACATACTATTTTAATATAATATA
ATTACATTAGGAATAAACAATAATGTACATTATATTATAATCGCCAATCATGGCACTAAAGACTAGAGAT
GAAACATTCATTTTGAGGAGGTTTGCTTTCTTTATGCTTAATGAAAACACTGACAGAACTACTATAGAAT
ATCTGATTGTAAACCAATATAATCCTCGCTGAAAAAACACCACCTACAATTAAAATTTGATCAGAGAGTT
AAACTCACCAAAAAAAAAAAAAAAGGGCGGCCGCTCTAGAGGATCCAAGCTTACGTACGCGTGCATGCGA
CGTCATAGCTCTTCTATAGTGTCACCTAAATTCAATTCACTGGCCGTCGTTTTACAACGTCGTGACTGGG
AAAACCCTGGCGTTACCCAACTTAATCGCCTTGCAGCACATCCCCCTTTCGCCAGCTGGCGTAATAGCGA
AGAGGCCCGCACCGATCGCCCTTCCCAACAGTTGCGCAGCCTGAATGGCGAATGGG
[124 nt withheld, positions 2647-2770]
C
[91 nt withheld, positions 2772-2862]
A
[49 nt withheld, positions 2864-2912]
CCTTTGACGTTGGAGTCCACGTTCTTT
[37 nt withheld, positions 2940-2976]
ACCCTATCTCGGTCTATTCTTTTGATTTATAAGGGATTTTGCCGATTTCGGCCTATTGGTTAAAAAATGA
GCTGATTTAACAAAAATTTAACGCGAATTTTAACAAAATATTAACGTTTACAATTTCAGGTGGCACTTTT
CGGGGAAATGTGCGCGGAACCCCTATTTGTTTATTTTTCTAAATACATTCAAATATGTATCCGCTCATGA
GACAATAACCCTGATAAATGCTTCAATAATATTGAAAAAGGAAGAGTATGAGTATTCAACATTTCCGTGT
CGCCCTTATTCCCTTTTTTGCGGCATTTTGCCTTCCTGTTTTTGCTCACCCAGAAACGCTGGTGAAAGTA
AAAGATGCTGAAGATCAGTTGGGTGCACGAGTGGGTTACATCGAACTGGATCTCAACAGCGGTAAGATCC
TTGAGAGTTTTCGCCCCGAAGAACGTTTTCCAATGATGAGCACTTTTAAAGTTCTGCTATGTGGCGCGGT
ATTATCCCGTATTGACGCCGGGCAAGAGCAACTCGGTCGCCGCATACACTATTCTCAGAATGACTTGGTT
GAGTACTCACCAGTCACAGAAAAGCATCTTACGGATGGCATGACAGTAAGAGAATTATGCAGTGCTGCCA
TAACCATGAGTGATAACACTGCGGCCAACTTACTTCTGACAACGATCGGAGGACCGAAGGAGCTAACCGC
TTTTTTGCACAACATGGGGGATCATGTAACTCGCCTTGATCGTTGGGAACCGGAGCTGAATGAAGCCATA
CCAAACGACGAGCGTGACACCACGATGCCTGTAGCAATGGCAACAACGTTGCGCAAACTATTAACTGGCG
AACTACTTACTCTAGCTTCCCGGCAACAATTAATAGACTGGATGGAGGCGGATAAAGTTGCAGGACCACT
TCTGCGCTCGGCCCTTCCGGCTGGCTGGTTTATTGCTGATAAATCTGGAGCCGGTGAGCGTGGGTCTCGC
GGTATCATTGCAGCACTGGGGCCAGATGGTAAGCCCTCCCGTATCGTAGTTATCTACACGACGGGGAGTC
AGGCAACTATGGATGAACGAAATAGACAGATCGCTGAGATAGGTGCCTCACTGATTAAGCATTGGTAACT
GTCAGACCAAGTTTACTCATATATACTTTAGATTGATTTAAAACTTCATTTTTAATTTAAAAGGATCTAG
GTGAAGATCCTTTTTGATAATCTCATGACCAAAATCCCTTAACGTGAGTTTTCGTTCCACTGAGCGTCAG
ACCCCGTAGAAAAGATCAAAGGATCTTCTTGAGATCCTTTTTTTCTGCGCGTAATCTGCTGCTTGCAAAC
AAAAAAACCACCGCTACCAGCGGTGGTTTGTTTGCCGGATCAAGAGCTACCAACTCTTTTTCCGAAGGTA
ACTGGCTTCAGCAGAGCGCAGATACCAAATACTGTCCTTCTAGTGTAGCCGTAGTTAGGCCACCACTTCA
AGAACTCTGTAGCACCGCCTACATACCTCGCTCTGCTAATCCTGTTACCAGTGGCTGCTGCCAGTGGCGA
TAAGTCGTGTCTTACCGGGTTGGACTCAAGACGATAGTTACCGGATAAGGCGCAGCGGTCGGGCTGAACG
GGGGGTTCGTGCACACAGCCCAGCTTGGAGCGAACGACCTACACCGAACTGAGATACCTACAGCGTGAGC
ATTGAGAAAGCGCCACGCTTCCCGAAGGGAGAAAGGCGGACAGGTATCCGGTAAGCGGCAGGGTCGGAAC
AGGAGAGCGCACGAGGGAGCTTCCAGGGGGAAACGCCTGGTATCTTTATAGTCCTGTCGGGTTTCGCCAC
CTCTGACTTGAGCGTCGATTTTTGTGATGCTCGTCAGGGGGGCGGAGCCTATGGAAAAACGCCAGCAACG
CGGCCTTTTTACGGTTCCTGGCCTTTTGCTGGCCTTTTGCTCACATGTTCTTTCCTGCGTTATCCCCTGA
TTCTGTGGATAACCGTATTACCGCCTTTGAGTGAGCTGATACCGCTCGCCGCAGCCGAACGACCGAGCGC
AGCGAGTCAGTGAGCGAGGAAGCGGAAGAGCGCCCAATACGCAAACCGCCTCTCCCCGCGCGTTGGCCGA
TTCATTAATGCAGAGCTTGCAATTCGCGCGCGAAGGCGAAGCGGCATTTACGTTGACACCATCGAATGGC
GCAAAACCTTTCGCGGTATGGCATGATAGCGCCCGGAAGAGAGTCAATTCAGGGTGGTGAATGTGAAACC
AGTAACGTTATACGATGTCGCAGAGTATGCCGGTGTCTCTTATCAGACCGTTTCCCGCGTGGTGAACCAG
GCCAGCCACGTTTCTGCGAAAACGCGGGAAAAAGTGGAAGCGGCGATGGCGGAGCTGAATTACATTCCCA
ACCGCGTGGCACAACAACTGGCGGGCAAACAGTCGTTGCTGATTGGCGTTGCCACCTCCAGTCTGGCCCT
GCACGCGCCGTCGCAAATTGTCGCGGCGATTAAATCTCGCGCCGATCAACTGGGTGCCAGCGTGGTGGTG
TCGATGGTAGAACGAAGCGGCGTCGAAGCCTGTAAAGCGGCGGTGCACAATCTTCTCGCGCAACGGGTCA
GTGGGCTGATCATTAACTATCCGCTGGATGACCAGGATGCCATTGCTGTGGAAGCTGCCTGCACTAATGT
TCCGGCGTTATTTCTTGATGTCTCTGACCAGACACCCATCAACAGTATTATTTTCTCCCATGAAGACGGT
ACGCGACTGGGCGTGGAGCATCTGGTCGCATTGGGTCACCAGCAAATCGCGCTGTTAGCGGGCCCATTAA
GTTCTGTCTCGGCGCGTCTGCGTCTGGCTGGCTGGCATAAATATCTCACTCGCAATCAAATTCAGCCGAT
AGCGGAACGGGAAGGCGACTGGAGTGCCATGTCCGGTTTTCAACAAACCATGCAAATGCTGAATGAGGGC
ATCGTTCCCACTGCGATGCTGGTTGCCAACGATCAGATGGCGCTGGGCGCAATGCGCGCCATTACCGAGT
CCGGGCTGCGCGTTGGTGCGGATATCTCGGTAGTGGGATACGACGATACCGAAGACAGCTCATGTTATAT
CCCGCCGTTAACCACCATCAAACAGGATTTTCGCCTGCTGGGGCAAACCAGCGTGGACCGCTTGCTGCAA
CTCTCTCAGGGCCAGGCGGTGAAGGGCAATCAGCTGTTGCCCGTCTCACTGGTGAAAAGAAAAACCACCC
TGGCGCCCAATACGCAAACCGCCTCTCCCCGCGCGTTGGCCGATTCATTAATGCAGCTGGCACGACAGGT
TTCCCGACTGGAAAGCGGGCAGTGAGCGCAACGCAATTAATGTGAGTTAGCTCACTCATTAGGCACCCCA
GGCTTTACACT
Features (pLannotate 1.2.2; 13 found; start..end, strand, type, name):
     31..47      +  protein_bind   lac operator: The lac repressor binds to the lac operator to inhibit transcription in E. coli. This inhibition can be relieved by adding lactose or isopropyl-β-D-thiogalactopyranoside (IPTG). lac repressor encoded by lacI
     90..108     +  promoter       T7 promoter: promoter for bacteriophage T7 RNA polymerase
   2463..2481    -  promoter       SP6 promoter: promoter for bacteriophage SP6 RNA polymerase
   2485..2642    +  CDS            lacZα (fragment): LacZα fragment of β-galactosidase; lacZ fragment
   2647..3102    +  rep_origin     f1 ori (sequence partly withheld): f1 bacteriophage origin of replication; arrow indicates direction of (+) strand synthesis
   3129..3233    +  promoter       AmpR promoter: bla
   3234..4094    +  CDS            AmpR: β-lactamase; bla; confers resistance to ampicillin, carbenicillin, and related antibiotics
   4265..4853    +  rep_origin     ori: high-copy-number ColE1/pMB1/pBR322/pUC origin of replication
   5036..5089    +  CDS            lacI (fragment): lac repressor; lacI; The lac repressor binds to the lac operator to inhibit transcription in E. coli. This inhibition can be relieved by adding lactose or isopropyl-β-D-thiogalactopyranoside (IPTG).
   5131..5208    +  promoter       lacI promoter: lacI
   5209..6291    +  CDS            lacI: lac repressor; lacI; The lac repressor binds to the lac operator to inhibit transcription in E. coli. This inhibition can be relieved by adding lactose or isopropyl-β-D-thiogalactopyranoside (IPTG).
   6304..6325    +  protein_bind   CAP binding site: CAP binding activates transcription in the presence of cAMP. E. coli catabolite activator protein
   6340..23      +  promoter       lac promoter (across the origin): promoter for the E. coli lac operon
