[The description below was written by a language model from this plasmid's Addgene catalogue record and pLannotate feature annotations shown in this document.]
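Description:
ZP59 23f17 is a zebrafish (D. rerio) cDNA clone carried in the pSPORT1 cloning vector, kept mainly as a template for making in situ hybridization probes rather than for protein expression, although the catalogue classes it as a bacterial expression vector. It is maintained in E. coli through a high-copy ColE1/pUC-type origin and selected with ampicillin via the β-lactamase gene. An f1 origin allows single-stranded DNA production. The backbone also carries the usual pSPORT1 lac elements: a lacI repressor gene with its own promoter, a CAP binding site, the lac promoter and operator, and a lacZα fragment beyond the cloning region.

The insert, clone 23f17, was placed between EcoRI (5′) and NotI (3′), both sites preserved. It lies in the unannotated stretch of the feature table between a forward T7 promoter and an opposing SP6 promoter. That gap is a little over 2.3 kb, consistent with the 6,347 nt full sequence against a roughly 4.1 kb backbone, though the record gives no insert size. The clone came from the first round of a microarray screen using a normalized late somitogenesis/24 hpf/liver library. The depositor describes it as a noncoding, repetitive transcript that resembles and overlaps many other genomic regions, so no protein product is expected.

Its stated use is antisense riboprobe synthesis, by linearizing with EcoRI and transcribing from SP6. The transcript is reported in paraxial and ventral mesoderm during gastrulation and later in specific brain regions. The associated study concerns genes acting downstream of Wnt/β-catenin signaling in mesoderm and neuroectoderm patterning.
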