Addgene plasmid #16883: ZP59 23f17
Depositing lab: Randall Moon. Depositing organization: University of Washington. Publication: The Sp1-related transcription factors sp5 and sp5-like act downstream of Wnt/beta-catenin signaling in mesoderm and neuroectoderm patterning. Weidinger G, Thorpe CJ, Wuennenberg-Stapleton K, Ngai J, Moon RT. Curr Biol. 2005 Mar 29. 15(6):489-500. 10.1016/j.cub.2005.01.041 PubMed 15797017.
Backbone
  Vector backbone: pSPORT1
  Backbone size w/o insert (bp): 4100
  Vector type: Bacterial Expression
Growth in bacteria
  Bacterial resistance: Ampicillin, 100 μg/mL
  Growth temperature: 37°C
  Growth strain: DH5alpha
  Copy number: High Copy
Gene/Insert
  Gene/Insert name: 23f17 (alt name: 23f-17)
  Species: D. rerio (zebrafish)
  Cloning method: Restriction Enzyme; 5′ cloning site EcoRI (not destroyed); 3′ cloning site NotI (not destroyed)
  Sequencing primers: 5′ T7; 3′ SP6
Terms and licenses: Academic/Nonprofit Terms; Industry Terms: Not Available to Industry
Depositor comments: Clone 23f17 from the microarray screen 1st round (Matthew clark normalized late somitogenesis / 24 hpf / liver library). Noncoding, repetitive transcript. Similar and overlapping with many other regions in the genome. For antisense probe synthesis. Expressed in paraxial and ventral mesoderm during gastrulation. Later in specific brain regions. For antisense: EcoRI, SP6. Citation: G Weidinger and R. T. Moon (2005). Development.
How to cite: ZP59 23f17 was a gift from Randall Moon (Addgene plasmid # 16883 ; http://n2t.net/addgene:16883 ; RRID:Addgene_16883)
