>Addgene plasmid #16883 | ZP59 23f17 | addgene partial sequence | sequence record 22497 | T7 5'-TAATACGACTCACTATAGGG-3'
GGTCCGGAATTCCCGGGTCGACCCACGCGTCCGCCTAACCAGATCAGCCCATAACATGGGGTCTGCCCCA
TGTTATGTATATTTCAAAGTCAGGAATGCATCTTTTTCATCTTGGATTTATCTTTGATAATTTGATGTTT
TGTATTGATCATTTATGAATTGACTGATTGAATTGGCATAATACATTTACCTGACTAATAAATTGTAATG
TTTGACCATATTTTGCTCACTCTGTAATTATTAATTCAAGTAGATTACGCTGTATCCTTGTTTCCGCACG
TCTTGTGTCAGGTCAGTAGACGGACTAAAATCCAATTGAGATGGAGCATTGGCACACTAATTGTGTTTTA
GCGATCCGGCTGACTCTTGATATTGATTCATGTGTACTTAGGTGGAAAGGGCGATAACTTCCGTCTAGGT
CAACAAGGTGTTGCACGACTAACCTAGATTGGGTACCCGACCTTTGTTTGAAGGTAATATTATTCTAAAT
TAAGTTCATATGGGAAACCATGGGCTTGGTGAAAACCAAAGTTACTATAGAGTCCAGTAGTCGGGTACAT
TTATATTAATGCCCTAACCTCTAATTAGAAATGATGATTGTCTTAACTCAAAGGTGTACATCTAAGCGGG
ACTAACTAAAGTATTTTAGAACGAGCGCGCTGGTAGCGGCCATCTAAAGTATTAGTCAATTTACCTCTGT
TTAATATTCAAGACTGACCGGAGTGTGACCGTGAGGGACGCCTTCGGCCGAGGCGATTTCTCTGAGCGAC
ATGAGCACCCGAATGAACGGATGTAAT
